>Addgene plasmid #89593 | pTH859-gst-optec Y172M | depositor full sequence | sequence record 193902 | pTH859-gst-optec Y172M sequence 5935 bps
TGGCGAATGGG
[124 nt withheld, positions 12-135]
C
[91 nt withheld, positions 137-227]
A
[49 nt withheld, positions 229-277]
CCTTTGACGTTGGAGTCCACGTTCTTT
[37 nt withheld, positions 305-341]
ACCCTATCTCGGTCTATTCTTTTGATTTATAAGGGATTTTGCCGATTTCGGCCTATTGGTTAAAAAATGA
GCTGATTTAACAAAAATTTAACGCGAATTTTAACAAAATATTAACGTTTACAATTTCAGGTGGCACTTTT
CGGGGAAATGTGCGCGGAACCCCTATTTGTTTATTTTTCTAAATACATTCAAATATGTATCCGCTCATGA
ATTAATTCTTAGAAAAACTCATCGAGCATCAAATGAAACTGCAATTTATTCATATCAGGATTATCAATAC
CATATTTTTGAAAAAGCCGTTTCTGTAATGAAGGAGAAAACTCACCGAGGCAGTTCCATAGGATGGCAAG
ATCCTGGTATCGGTCTGCGATTCCGACTCGTCCAACATCAATACAACCTATTAATTTCCCCTCGTCAAAA
ATAAGGTTATCAAGTGAGAAATCACCATGAGTGACGACTGAATCCGGTGAGAATGGCAAAAGTTTATGCA
TTTCTTTCCAGACTTGTTCAACAGGCCAGCCATTACGCTCGTCATCAAAATCACTCGCATCAACCAAACC
GTTATTCATTCGTGATTGCGCCTGAGCGAGACGAAATACGCGATCGCTGTTAAAAGGACAATTACAAACA
GGAATCGAATGCAACCGGCGCAGGAACACTGCCAGCGCATCAACAATATTTTCACCTGAATCAGGATATT
CTTCTAATACCTGGAATGCTGTTTTCCCGGGGATCGCAGTGGTGAGTAACCATGCATCATCAGGAGTACG
GATAAAATGCTTGATGGTCGGAAGAGGCATAAATTCCGTCAGCCAGTTTAGTCTGACCATCTCATCTGTA
ACATCATTGGCAACGCTACCTTTGCCATGTTTCAGAAACAACTCTGGCGCATCGGGCTTCCCATACAATC
GATAGATTGTCGCACCTGATTGCCCGACATTATCGCGAGCCCATTTATACCCATATAAATCAGCATCCAT
GTTGGAATTTAATCGCGGCCTAGAGCAAGACGTTTCCCGTTGAATATGGCTCATAACACCCCTTGTATTA
CTGTTTATGTAAGCAGACAGTTTTATTGTTCATGACCAAAATCCCTTAACGTGAGTTTTCGTTCCACTGA
GCGTCAGACCCCGTAGAAAAGATCAAAGGATCTTCTTGAGATCCTTTTTTTCTGCGCGTAATCTGCTGCT
TGCAAACAAAAAAACCACCGCTACCAGCGGTGGTTTGTTTGCCGGATCAAGAGCTACCAACTCTTTTTCC
GAAGGTAACTGGCTTCAGCAGAGCGCAGATACCAAATACTGTCCTTCTAGTGTAGCCGTAGTTAGGCCAC
CACTTCAAGAACTCTGTAGCACCGCCTACATACCTCGCTCTGCTAATCCTGTTACCAGTGGCTGCTGCCA
GTGGCGATAAGTCGTGTCTTACCGGGTTGGACTCAAGACGATAGTTACCGGATAAGGCGCAGCGGTCGGG
CTGAACGGGGGGTTCGTGCACACAGCCCAGCTTGGAGCGAACGACCTACACCGAACTGAGATACCTACAG
CGTGAGCTATGAGAAAGCGCCACGCTTCCCGAAGGGAGAAAGGCGGACAGGTATCCGGTAAGCGGCAGGG
TCGGAACAGGAGAGCGCACGAGGGAGCTTCCAGGGGGAAACGCCTGGTATCTTTATAGTCCTGTCGGGTT
TCGCCACCTCTGACTTGAGCGTCGATTTTTGTGATGCTCGTCAGGGGGGCGGAGCCTATGGAAAAACGCC
AGCAACGCGGCCTTTTTACGGTTCCTGGCCTTTTGCTGGCCTTTTGCTCACATGTTCTTTCCTGCGTTAT
CCCCTGATTCTGTGGATAACCGTATTACCGCCTTTGAGTGAGCTGATACCGCTCGCCGCAGCCGAACGAC
CGAGCGCAGCGAGTCAGTGAGCGAGGAAGCGGAAGAGCGCCTGATGCGGTATTTTCTCCTTACGCATCTG
TGCGGTATTTCACACCGCATATATGGTGCACTCTCAGTACAATCTGCTCTGATGCCGCATAGTTAAGCCA
GTATACACTCCGCTATCGCTACGTGACTGGGTCATGGCTGCGCCCCGACACCCGCCAACACCCGCTGACG
CGCCCTGACGGGCTTGTCTGCTCCCGGCATCCGCTTACAGACAAGCTGTGACCGTCTCCGGGAGCTGCAT
GTGTCAGAGGTTTTCACCGTCATCACCGAAACGCGCGAGGCAGCTGCGGTAAAGCTCATCAGCGTGGTCG
TGAAGCGATTCACAGATGTCTGCCTGTTCATCCGCGTCCAGCTCGTTGAGTTTCTCCAGAAGCGTTAATG
TCTGGCTTCTGATAAAGCGGGCCATGTTAAGGGCGGTTTTTTCCTGTTTGGTCACTGATGCCTCCGTGTA
AGGGGGATTTCTGTTCATGGGGGTAATGATACCGATGAAACGAGAGAGGATGCTCACGATACGGGTTACT
GATGATGAACATGCCCGGTTACTGGAACGTTGTGAGGGTAAACAACTGGCGGTATGGATGCGGCGGGACC
AGAGAAAAATCACTCAGGGTCAATGCCAGCGCTTCGTTAATACAGATGTAGGTGTTCCACAGGGTAGCCA
GCAGCATCCTGCGATGCAGATCCGGAACATAATGGTGCAGGGCGCTGACTTCCGCGTTTCCAGACTTTAC
GAAACACGGAAACCGAAGACCATTCATGTTGTTGCTCAGGTCGCAGACGTTTTGCAGCAGCAGTCGCTTC
ACGTTCGCTCGCGTATCGGTGATTCATTCTGCTAACCAGTAAGGCAACCCCGCCAGCCTAGCCGGGTCCT
CAACGACAGGAGCACGATCATGCGCACCCGTGGGGCCGCCATGCCGGCGATAATGGCCTGCTTCTCGCCG
AAACGTTTGGTGGCGGGACCAGTGACGAAGGCTTGAGCGAGGGCGTGCAAGATTCCGAATACCGCAAGCG
ACAGGCCGATCATCGTCGCGCTCCAGCGAAAGCGGTCCTCGCCGAAAATGACCCAGAGCGCTGCCGGCAC
CTGTCCTACGAGTTGCATGATAAAGAAGACAGTCATAAGTGCGGCGACGATAGTCATGCCCCGCGCCCAC
CGGAAGGAGCTGACTGGGTTGAAGGCTCTCAAGGGCATCGGTCGAGATCCCGGTGCCTAATGAGTGAGCT
AACTTACATTAATTGCGTTGCGCTCACTGCCCGCTTTCCAGTCGGGAAACCTGTCGTGCCAGCTGCATTA
ATGAATCGGCCAACGCGCGGGGAGAGGCGGTTTGCGTATTGGGCGCCAGGGTGGTTTTTCTTTTCACCAG
TGAGACGGGCAACAGCTGATTGCCCTTCACCGCCTGGCCCTGAGAGAGTTGCAGCAAGCGGTCCACGCTG
GTTTGCCCCAGCAGGCGAAAATCCTGTTTGATGGTGGTTAACGGCGGGATATAACATGAGCTGTCTTCGG
TATCGTCGTATCCCACTACCGAGATATCCGCACCAACGCGCAGCCCGGACTCGGTAATGGCGCGCATTGC
GCCCAGCGCCATCTGATCGTTGGCAACCAGCATCGCAGTGGGAACGATGCCCTCATTCAGCATTTGCATG
GTTTGTTGAAAACCGGACATGGCACTCCAGTCGCCTTCCCGTTCCGCTATCGGCTGAATTTGATTGCGAG
TGAGATATTTATGCCAGCCAGCCAGACGCAGACGCGCCGAGACAGAACTTAATGGGCCCGCTAACAGCGC
GATTTGCTGGTGACCCAATGCGACCAGATGCTCCACGCCCAGTCGCGTACCGTCTTCATGGGAGAAAATA
ATACTGTTGATGGGTGTCTGGTCAGAGACATCAAGAAATAACGCCGGAACATTAGTGCAGGCAGCTTCCA
CAGCAATGGCATCCTGGTCATCCAGCGGATAGTTAATGATCAGCCCACTGACGCGTTGCGCGAGAAGATT
GTGCACCGCCGCTTTACAGGCTTCGACGCCGCTTCGTTCTACCATCGACACCACCACGCTGGCACCCAGT
TGATCGGCGCGAGATTTAATCGCCGCGACAATTTGCGACGGCGCGTGCAGGGCCAGACTGGAGGTGGCAA
CGCCAATCAGCAACGACTGTTTGCCCGCCAGTTGTTGTGCCACGCGGTTGGGAATGTAATTCAGCTCCGC
CATCGCCGCTTCCACTTTTTCCCGCGTTTTCGCAGAAACGTGGCTGGCCTGGTTCACCACGCGGGAAACG
GTCTGATAAGAGACACCGGCATACTCTGCGACATCGTATAACGTTACTGGTTTCACATTCACCACCCTGA
ATTGACTCTCTTCCGGGCGCTATCATGCCATACCGCGAAAGGTTTTGCGCCATTCGATGGTGTCCGGGAT
CTCGACGCTCTCCCTTATGCGACTCCTGCATTAGGAAGCAGCCCAGTAGTAGGTTGAGGCCGTTGAGCAC
CGCCGCCGCAAGGAATGGTGCATGCAAGGAGATGGCGCCCAACAGTCCCCCGGCCACGGGGCCTGCCACC
ATACCCACGCCGAAACAAGCGCTCATGAGCCCGAAGTGGCGAGCCCGATCTTCCCCATCGGTGATGTCGG
CGATATAGGCGCCAGCAACCGCACCTGTGGCGCCGGTGATGCCGGCCACGATGCGTCCGGCGTAGAGGAT
CGAGATCTCGATCCCGCGAAATTAATACGACTCACTATAGGGGAATTGTGAGCGGATAACAATTCCCCTC
TAGAAATAATTTTGTTTAACTTTAAGAAGGAGATATACCATGGGCCACCATCACCATCACCATCACCATA
GCCCGATTCTGGGCTATTGGAAAATTAAAGGCCTGGTGCAGCCGACCCGCCTGCTGCTGGAATATCTGGA
AGAAAAATATGAAGAACATCTGTATGAACGCGATGAAGGCGATAAATGGCGCAACAAAAAATTTGAACTG
GGCCTGGAATTTCCGAACCTGCCGTATTATATTGATGGCGATGTGAAACTGACCCAGAGCATGGCGATTA
TTCGCTATATTGCGGATAAACATAACATGCTGGGCGGCTGCCCGAAAGAACGCGCGGAAATTAGCATGCT
GGAAGGCGCGGTGCTGGATATTCGCTATGGCGTGAGCCGCATTGCGTATAGCAAAGATTTTGAAACCCTG
AAAGTGGATTTTCTGAGCAAACTGCCGGAAATGCTGAAAATGTTTGAAGATCGCCTGTGCCATAAAACCT
ATCTGAACGGCGATCATGTGACCCATCCGGATTTTATGCTGTATGATGCGCTGGATGTGGTGCTGATGAT
GGATCCGATGTGCCTGGATGCGTTTCCGAAACTGGTGTGCTTTAAAAAACGCATTGAAGCGATTCCGCAG
ATTGATAAATATCTGAAAAGCAGCAAATATATTGCGTGGCCGCTGCAGGGCTGGCAGGCGACCTTTGGCG
GCGGCGATCATCCGCCGAAATAATAAAAGCTTGCGGCCGCACTCGAGCACCACCACCACCACCACTGAGA
TCCGGCTGCTAACAAAGCCCGAAAGGAAGCTGAGTTGGCTGCTGCCACCGCTGAGCAATAACTAGCATAA
CCCCTTGGGGCCTCTAAACGGGTCTTGAGGGGTTTTTTGCTGAAAGGAGGAACTATATCCGGAT
Features (pLannotate 1.2.2; 20 found; start..end, strand, type, name):
     12..467     +  rep_origin     f1 ori (sequence partly withheld): f1 bacteriophage origin of replication; arrow indicates direction of (+) strand synthesis
    494..551     +  promoter       AmpR promoter (fragment): bla
    560..1375    -  CDS            KanR: aminoglycoside phosphotransferase; aph(3')-Ia; confers resistance to kanamycin in bacteria or G418 (Geneticin®) in eukaryotes
   1497..2085    +  rep_origin     ori: high-copy-number ColE1/pMB1/pBR322/pUC origin of replication
   2271..2413    -  misc_feature   bom: basis of mobility region from pBR322
   2515..2706    -  CDS            rop: Rop protein, which maintains plasmids at low copy number; rop
   2723..3103    +  CDS            YPB1_ECOLX: Protein predicted: Swiss-Prot protein existence level 4. From Escherichia coli.
   3175..3466    -  CDS            TcR (fragment): tetracycline efflux protein; tet; confers resistance to tetracycline
   3481..3502    -  protein_bind   CAP binding site: CAP binding activates transcription in the presence of cAMP. E. coli catabolite activator protein
   3515..4597    -  CDS            lacI: lac repressor; lacI; The lac repressor binds to the lac operator to inhibit transcription in E. coli. This inhibition can be relieved by adding lactose or isopropyl-β-D-thiogalactopyranoside (IPTG).
   4598..4675    -  promoter       lacI promoter: lacI
   4683..4962    -  CDS            TcR (fragment): tetracycline efflux protein; tet; confers resistance to tetracycline
   4984..5002    +  promoter       T7 promoter: promoter for bacteriophage T7 RNA polymerase
   5003..5027    +  protein_bind   lac operator: The lac repressor binds to the lac operator to inhibit transcription in E. coli. This inhibition can be relieved by adding lactose or isopropyl-β-D-thiogalactopyranoside (IPTG). lac repressor encoded by lacI
   5042..5064    +  RBS            RBS: efficient ribosome binding site from bacteriophage T7 gene 10 (Olins and Rangwala, 1989)
   5077..5100    +  CDS            8xHis: 8xHis affinity tag
   5101..5751    +  CDS            GST26_SCHJA: Experimental evidence at protein level: Swiss-Prot protein existence level 1. GST isoenzymes appear to play a central role in the parasite detoxification system. Other functions are also suspected including a role in increasing the solubility of haematin in the parasite gut. From Schistosoma japonicum (Blood fluke).
   5779..5796    +  CDS            9xHis (fragment): 9xHis affinity tag
   5806..5855    +  CDS            SET1 (fragment): solubility-enhancement tag derived from T7 phage gene 10B
   5863..5910    +  terminator     T7 terminator: transcription terminator for bacteriophage T7 RNA polymerase
