>Addgene plasmid #89593 | pTH859-gst-optec Y172M | addgene full sequence | sequence record 206040 | Addgene NGS Result
CGAAACAAGCGCTCATGAGCCCGAAGTGGCGAGCCCGATCTTCCCCATCGGTGATGTCGGCGATATAGGC
GCCAGCAACCGCACCTGTGGCGCCGGTGATGCCGGCCACGATGCGTCCGGCGTAGAGGATCGAGATCTCG
ATCCCGCGAAATTAATACGACTCACTATAGGGGAATTGTGAGCGGATAACAATTCCCCTCTAGAAATAAT
TTTGTTTAACTTTAAGAAGGAGATATACCATGGGCCACCATCACCATCACCATCACCATAGCCCGATTCT
GGGCTATTGGAAAATTAAAGGCCTGGTGCAGCCGACCCGCCTGCTGCTGGAATATCTGGAAGAAAAATAT
GAAGAACATCTGTATGAACGCGATGAAGGCGATAAATGGCGCAACAAAAAATTTGAACTGGGCCTGGAAT
TTCCGAACCTGCCGTATTATATTGATGGCGATGTGAAACTGACCCAGAGCATGGCGATTATTCGCTATAT
TGCGGATAAACATAACATGCTGGGCGGCTGCCCGAAAGAACGCGCGGAAATTAGCATGCTGGAAGGCGCG
GTGCTGGATATTCGCTATGGCGTGAGCCGCATTGCGTATAGCAAAGATTTTGAAACCCTGAAAGTGGATT
TTCTGAGCAAACTGCCGGAAATGCTGAAAATGTTTGAAGATCGCCTGTGCCATAAAACCTATCTGAACGG
CGATCATGTGACCCATCCGGATTTTATGCTGTATGATGCGCTGGATGTGGTGCTGATGATGGATCCGATG
TGCCTGGATGCGTTTCCGAAACTGGTGTGCTTTAAAAAACGCATTGAAGCGATTCCGCAGATTGATAAAT
ATCTGAAAAGCAGCAAATATATTGCGTGGCCGCTGCAGGGCTGGCAGGCGACCTTTGGCGGCGGCGATCA
TCCGCCGAAATAATAAAAGCTTGCGGCCGCACTCGAGCACCACCACCACCACCACTGAGATCCGGCTGCT
AACAAAGCCCGAAAGGAAGCTGAGTTGGCTGCTGCCACCGCTGAGCAATAACTAGCATAACCCCTTGGGG
CCTCTAAACGGGTCTTGAGGGGTTTTTTGCTGAAAGGAGGAACTATATCCGGATTGGCGAATGGG
[124 nt withheld, positions 1116-1239]
C
[91 nt withheld, positions 1241-1331]
A
[49 nt withheld, positions 1333-1381]
CCTTTGACGTTGGAGTCCACGTTCTTT
[37 nt withheld, positions 1409-1445]
ACCCTATCTCGGTCTATTCTTTTGATTTATAAGGGATTTTGCCGATTTCGGCCTATTGGTTAAAAAATGA
GCTGATTTAACAAAAATTTAACGCGAATTTTAACAAAATATTAACGCTTACAATTTAGGTGGCACTTTTC
GGGGAAATGTGCGCGGAACCCCTATTTGTTTATTTTTCTAAATACATTCAAATATGTATCCGCTCATGAA
TTAATTCTTAGAAAAACTCATCGAGCATCAAATGAAACTGCAATTTATTCATATCAGGATTATCAATACC
ATATTTTTGAAAAAGCCGTTTCTGTAATGAAGGAGAAAACTCACCGAGGCAGTTCCATAGGATGGCAAGA
TCCTGGTATCGGTCTGCGATTCCGACTCGTCCAACATCAATACAACCTATTAATTTCCCCTCGTCAAAAA
TAAGGTTATCAAGTGAGAAATCACCATGAGTGACGACTGAATCCGGTGAGAATGGCAAAAGTTTATGCAT
TTCTTTCCAGACTTGTTCAACAGGCCAGCCATTACGCTCGTCATCAAAATCACTCGCATCAACCAAACCG
TTATTCATTCGTGATTGCGCCTGAGCGAGACGAAATACGCGATCGCTGTTAAAAGGACAATTACAAACAG
GAATCGAATGCAACCGGCGCAGGAACACTGCCAGCGCATCAACAATATTTTCACCTGAATCAGGATATTC
TTCTAATACCTGGAATGCTGTTTTCCCGGGGATCGCAGTGGTGAGTAACCATGCATCATCAGGAGTACGG
ATAAAATGCTTGATGGTCGGAAGAGGCATAAATTCCGTCAGCCAGTTTAGTCTGACCATCTCATCTGTAA
CATCATTGGCAACGCTACCTTTGCCATGTTTCAGAAACAACTCTGGCGCATCGGGCTTCCCATACAATCG
ATAGATTGTCGCACCTGATTGCCCGACATTATCGCGAGCCCATTTATACCCATATAAATCAGCATCCATG
TTGGAATTTAATCGCGGCCTAGAGCAAGACGTTTCCCGTTGAATATGGCTCATAACACCCCTTGTATTAC
TGTTTATGTAAGCAGACAGTTTTATTGTTCATGACCAAAATCCCTTAACGTGAGTTTTCGTTCCACTGAG
CGTCAGACCCCGTAGAAAAGATCAAAGGATCTTCTTGAGATCCTTTTTTTCTGCGCGTAATCTGCTGCTT
GCAAACAAAAAAACCACCGCTACCAGCGGTGGTTTGTTTGCCGGATCAAGAGCTACCAACTCTTTTTCCG
AAGGTAACTGGCTTCAGCAGAGCGCAGATACCAAATACTGTCCTTCTAGTGTAGCCGTAGTTAGGCCACC
ACTTCAAGAACTCTGTAGCACCGCCTACATACCTCGCTCTGCTAATCCTGTTACCAGTGGCTGCTGCCAG
TGGCGATAAGTCGTGTCTTACCGGGTTGGACTCAAGACGATAGTTACCGGATAAGGCGCAGCGGTCGGGC
TGAACGGGGGGTTCGTGCACACAGCCCAGCTTGGAGCGAACGACCTACACCGAACTGAGATACCTACAGC
GTGAGCTATGAGAAAGCGCCACGCTTCCCGAAGGGAGAAAGGCGGACAGGTATCCGGTAAGCGGCAGGGT
CGGAACAGGAGAGCGCACGAGGGAGCTTCCAGGGGGAAACGCCTGGTATCTTTATAGTCCTGTCGGGTTT
CGCCACCTCTGACTTGAGCGTCGATTTTTGTGATGCTCGTCAGGGGGGCGGAGCCTATGGAAAAACGCCA
GCAACGCGGCCTTTTTACGGTTCCTGGCCTTTTGCTGGCCTTTTGCTCACATGTTCTTTCCTGCGTTATC
CCCTGATTCTGTGGATAACCGTATTACCGCCTTTGAGTGAGCTGATACCGCTCGCCGCAGCCGAACGACC
GAGCGCAGCGAGTCAGTGAGCGAGGAAGCGGAAGAGCGCCTGATGCGGTATTTTCTCCTTACGCATCTGT
GCGGTATTTCACACCGCAATGGTGCACTCTCAGTACAATCTGCTCTGATGCCGCATAGTTAAGCCAGTAT
ACACTCCGCTATCGCTACGTGACTGGGTCATGGCTGCGCCCCGACACCCGCCAACACCCGCTGACGCGCC
CTGACGGGCTTGTCTGCTCCCGGCATCCGCTTACAGACAAGCTGTGACCGTCTCCGGGAGCTGCATGTGT
CAGAGGTTTTCACCGTCATCACCGAAACGCGCGAGGCAGCTGCGGTAAAGCTCATCAGCGTGGTCGTGAA
GCGATTCACAGATGTCTGCCTGTTCATCCGCGTCCAGCTCGTTGAGTTTCTCCAGAAGCGTTAATGTCTG
GCTTCTGATAAAGCGGGCCATGTTAAGGGCGGTTTTTTCCTGTTTGGTCACTGATGCCTCCGTGTAAGGG
GGATTTCTGTTCATGGGGGTAATGATACCGATGAAACGAGAGAGGATGCTCACGATACGGGTTACTGATG
ATGAACATGCCCGGTTACTGGAACGTTGTGAGGGTAAACAACTGGCGGTATGGATGCGGCGGGACCAGAG
AAAAATCACTCAGGGTCAATGCCAGCGCTTCGTTAATACAGATGTAGGTGTTCCACAGGGTAGCCAGCAG
CATCCTGCGATGCAGATCCGGAACATAATGGTGCAGGGCGCTGACTTCCGCGTTTCCAGACTTTACGAAA
CACGGAAACCGAAGACCATTCATGTTGTTGCTCAGGTCGCAGACGTTTTGCAGCAGCAGTCGCTTCACGT
TCGCTCGCGTATCGGTGATTCATTCTGCTAACCAGTAAGGCAACCCCGCCAGCCTAGCCGGGTCCTCAAC
GACAGGAGCACGATCATGCGCACCCGTGGGGCCGCCATGCCGGCGATAATGGCCTGCTTCTCGCCGAAAC
GTTTGGTGGCGGGACCAGTGACGAAGGCTTGAGCGAGGGCGTGCAAGATTCCGAATACCGCAAGCGACAG
GCCGATCATCGTCGCGCTCCAGCGAAAGCGGTCCTCGCCGAAAATGACCCAGAGCGCTGCCGGCACCTGT
CCTACGAGTTGCATGATAAAGAAGACAGTCATAAGTGCGGCGACGATAGTCATGCCCCGCGCCCACCGGA
AGGAGCTGACTGGGTTGAAGGCTCTCAAGGGCATCGGTCGAGATCCCGGTGCCTAATGAGTGAGCTAACT
TACATTAATTGCGTTGCGCTCACTGCCCGCTTTCCAGTCGGGAAACCTGTCGTGCCAGCTGCATTAATGA
ATCGGCCAACGCGCGGGGAGAGGCGGTTTGCGTATTGGGCGCCAGGGTGGTTTTTCTTTTCACCAGTGAG
ACGGGCAACAGCTGATTGCCCTTCACCGCCTGGCCCTGAGAGAGTTGCAGCAAGCGGTCCACGCTGGTTT
GCCCCAGCAGGCGAAAATCCTGTTTGATGGTGGTTAACGGCGGGATATAACATGAGCTGTCTTCGGTATC
GTCGTATCCCACTACCGAGATATCCGCACCAACGCGCAGCCCGGACTCGGTAATGGCGCGCATTGCGCCC
AGCGCCATCTGATCGTTGGCAACCAGCATCGCAGTGGGAACGATGCCCTCATTCAGCATTTGCATGGTTT
GTTGAAAACCGGACATGGCACTCCAGTCGCCTTCCCGTTCCGCTATCGGCTGAATTTGATTGCGAGTGAG
ATATTTATGCCAGCCAGCCAGACGCAGACGCGCCGAGACAGAACTTAATGGGCCCGCTAACAGCGCGATT
TGCTGGTGACCCAATGCGACCAGATGCTCCACGCCCAGTCGCGTACCGTCTTCATGGGAGAAAATAATAC
TGTTGATGGGTGTCTGGTCAGAGACATCAAGAAATAACGCCGGAACATTAGTGCAGGCAGCTTCCACAGC
AATGGCATCCTGGTCATCCAGCGGATAGTTAATGATCAGCCCACTGACGCGTTGCGCGAGAAGATTGTGC
ACCGCCGCTTTACAGGCTTCGACGCCGCTTCGTTCTACCATCGACACCACCACGCTGGCACCCAGTTGAT
CGGCGCGAGATTTAATCGCCGCGACAATTTGCGACGGCGCGTGCAGGGCCAGACTGGAGGTGGCAACGCC
AATCAGCAACGACTGTTTGCCCGCCAGTTGTTGTGCCACGCGGTTGGGAATGTAATTCAGCTCCGCCATC
GCCGCTTCCACTTTTTCCCGCGTTTTCGCAGAAACGTGGCTGGCCTGGTTCACCACGCGGGAAACGGTCT
GATAAGAGACACCGGCATACTCTGCGACATCGTATAACGTTACTGGTTTCACATTCACCACCCTGAATTG
ACTCTCTTCCGGGCGCTATCATGCCATACCGCGAAAGGTTTTGCGCCATTCGATGGTGTCCGGGATCTCG
ACGCTCTCCCTTATGCGACTCCTGCATTAGGAAGCAGCCCAGTAGTAGGTTGAGGCCGTTGAGCACCGCC
GCCGCAAGGAATGGTGCATGCAAGGAGATGGCGCCCAACAGTCCCCCGGCCACGGGGCCTGCCACCATAC
CCACGC
Features (pLannotate 1.2.2; 20 found; start..end, strand, type, name):
    153..171     +  promoter       T7 promoter: promoter for bacteriophage T7 RNA polymerase
    172..196     +  protein_bind   lac operator: The lac repressor binds to the lac operator to inhibit transcription in E. coli. This inhibition can be relieved by adding lactose or isopropyl-β-D-thiogalactopyranoside (IPTG). lac repressor encoded by lacI
    211..233     +  RBS            RBS: efficient ribosome binding site from bacteriophage T7 gene 10 (Olins and Rangwala, 1989)
    246..269     +  CDS            8xHis: 8xHis affinity tag
    270..920     +  CDS            GST26_SCHJA: Experimental evidence at protein level: Swiss-Prot protein existence level 1. GST isoenzymes appear to play a central role in the parasite detoxification system. Other functions are also suspected including a role in increasing the solubility of haematin in the parasite gut. From Schistosoma japonicum (Blood fluke).
    948..965     +  CDS            9xHis (fragment): 9xHis affinity tag
    975..1024    +  CDS            SET1 (fragment): solubility-enhancement tag derived from T7 phage gene 10B
   1032..1079    +  terminator     T7 terminator: transcription terminator for bacteriophage T7 RNA polymerase
   1116..1544    +  rep_origin     f1 ori (sequence partly withheld): f1 bacteriophage origin of replication; arrow indicates direction of (+) strand synthesis
   1597..1654    +  promoter       AmpR promoter (fragment): bla
   1663..2478    -  CDS            KanR: aminoglycoside phosphotransferase; aph(3')-Ia; confers resistance to kanamycin in bacteria or G418 (Geneticin®) in eukaryotes
   2600..3188    +  rep_origin     ori: high-copy-number ColE1/pMB1/pBR322/pUC origin of replication
   3374..3513    -  misc_feature   bom: basis of mobility region from pBR322
   3615..3806    -  CDS            rop: Rop protein, which maintains plasmids at low copy number; rop
   3823..4203    +  CDS            YPB1_ECOLX: Protein predicted: Swiss-Prot protein existence level 4. From Escherichia coli.
   4275..4566    -  CDS            TcR (fragment): tetracycline efflux protein; tet; confers resistance to tetracycline
   4581..4602    -  protein_bind   CAP binding site: CAP binding activates transcription in the presence of cAMP. E. coli catabolite activator protein
   4615..5697    -  CDS            lacI: lac repressor; lacI; The lac repressor binds to the lac operator to inhibit transcription in E. coli. This inhibition can be relieved by adding lactose or isopropyl-β-D-thiogalactopyranoside (IPTG).
   5698..5775    -  promoter       lacI promoter: lacI
   5783..131     -  CDS            TcR (fragment) (across the origin): tetracycline efflux protein; tet; confers resistance to tetracycline
