[The description below was written by a language model from this plasmid's Addgene catalogue record and pLannotate feature annotations shown in this document.]
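Description:
pTH859-gst-optec Y172M is a bacterial expression plasmid of about 5.9 kb built on the pET28a backbone. It produces a His-tagged point mutant of glutathione S-transferase in Escherichia coli. The plasmid is selected with kanamycin through the aph(3')-Ia resistance gene and replicates from a ColE1/pBR322-type origin. The backbone also carries the bom and rop elements and an f1 phage origin. The catalogue lists it as high copy, although rop normally moderates the copy number of such origins. Short tetracycline-resistance and other fragments in the feature tables appear to be pBR322-derived backbone remnants, not functional genes.

The insert is a synthetic open reading frame of roughly 695 bp cloned between NcoI and HindIII, with both sites retained. It encodes an N-terminal 8xHis tag fused directly to a GST that the annotation matches to the 26 kDa Schistosoma japonicum enzyme. The coding sequence is recoded with codons preferred in E. coli and carries a tyrosine-to-methionine substitution at position 172. Transcription runs from a T7 promoter with an adjacent lac operator, translation starts from the T7 gene 10 ribosome binding site, and a T7 terminator closes the unit. The plasmid-borne lacI gene supplies repressor, so expression requires a host that provides T7 RNA polymerase and is induced with IPTG. A vector-derived His-tag fragment lies downstream of the GST sequence, but the record describes only the N-terminal tag, so this fragment is probably not translated.

The associated work examines how codon usage affects translational accuracy and protein quality, so this defined amino-acid variant probably serves as a purifiable comparison protein, though the record does not state its exact role. The depositor and sequencing-derived records differ by four nucleotides in length and in their start point but show the same feature set.
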