Addgene plasmid #89593: pTH859-gst-optec Y172M
Purpose: Plasmid for bacterial expression of a His-tagged Y172M mutant of GST encoded by preferred codons
Depositing lab: Tobias von der Haar. Depositing organization: London and South East University Group (LASE). Publication: Codon-Dependent Translational Accuracy Controls Protein Quality in Escherichia coli but not in Saccharomyces cerevisiae. Jossé L, Sampson CDD, Tuite MF, Howland K, von der Haar T. bioRxiv 200006 10.1101/200006.
Backbone
  Vector backbone: pET28a
  Backbone manufacturer: EMD Biosciences
  Backbone size w/o insert (bp): 5240
  Total vector size (bp): 5935
  Vector type: Bacterial Expression
Growth in bacteria
  Bacterial resistance: Kanamycin, 50 μg/mL
  Growth temperature: 37°C
  Growth strain: DH5alpha
  Copy number: High Copy
Gene/Insert
  Gene/Insert name: glutathione-S transferase Y172M mutant, codon-optimised for bacterial expression
  Species: synthetic construct
  Insert size (bp): 695
  Mutation: changed tyrosine 172 to methionine
  GenBank ID: LT799420.1
  Promoter: T7
  Tag / fusion protein: 8xhistidine (N terminal on insert)
  Cloning method: Restriction Enzyme; 5′ cloning site NcoI (not destroyed); 3′ cloning site HindIII (not destroyed)
  Sequencing primers: 5′ GGCGCCAGCAACCGCACCTGTGGC; 3′ GCGCCGCTACAGGGCGCGTCC
Terms and licenses: Academic/Nonprofit Terms; Industry Terms: Not Available to Industry
How to cite: pTH859-gst-optec Y172M was a gift from Tobias von der Haar (Addgene plasmid # 89593 ; http://n2t.net/addgene:89593 ; RRID:Addgene_89593)
